>Addgene plasmid #117866 | OsNRAT-uPIC | addgene full sequence | sequence record 231203 | Addgene NGS Result
AGATCTAACATCCAAAGACGAAAGGTTGAATGAAACCTTTTTGCCATCCGACATCCACAGGTCCATTCTC
ACACATAAGTGCCAAACGCAACAGGAGGGGATACACTAGCAGCAGACCGTTGCAAACGCAGGACCTCCAC
TCCTCTTCTCCTCAACACCCACTTTTGCCATCGAAAAACCAGCCCAGTTATTGGGCTTGATTGGAGCTCG
CTCATTCCAATTCCTTCTATTAGGCTACTAACACCATGACTTTATTAGCCTGTCTATCCTGGCCCCCCTG
GCGAGGTTCATGTTTGTTTATTTCCGAATGCAACAAGCTCCGCATTACACCCGAACATCACTCCAGATGA
GGGCTTTCTGAGTGTGGGGTCAAATAGTTTCATGTTCCCCAAATGGCCCAAAACTGACAGTTTAAACGCT
GTCTTGGAACCTAATATGACAAAAGCGTGATCTCATCCAAGATGAACTAAGTTTGGTTCGTTGAAATGCT
AACGGCCAGTTGGTCAAAAAGAAACTTCCAAAAGTCGGCATACCGTTTGTCTTGTTTGGTATTGATTGAC
GAATGCTCAAAAATAATCTCATTAATGCTTAGCGCAGTCTCTCTATCGCTTCTGAACCCCGGTGCACCTG
TGCCGAAACGCAAATGGGGAAACACCCGCTTTTTGGATGATTATGCATTGTCTCCACATTGTATGCTTCC
AAGATTCTGGTGGGAATACTGCTGATAGCCTAACGTTCATGATCAAAATTTAACTGTTCTAACCCCTACT
TGACAGCAATATATAAACAGAAGGAAGCTGCCCTGTCTTAAACCTTTTTTTTTATCATCATTATTAGCTT
ACTTTCATAATTGCGACTGGTTCCAATTGACAAGCTTTTGATTTTAACGACTTTTAACGACAACTTGAGA
AGATCAAAAAACAACTAATTATTCGAAACGAGGAATTCGCTGAGGCTTAATATGGAAGGGACTGGTGAGA
TGAGAGAGGTTGGACGAGAAACTCTCCATGGAGGTGTGGTGCAGAGTGTTAGTGAGACTGATGAGTACAA
AGAAAAGACTATTGACAGTGAAAAAGATGGGCAGTTTCGGGTGCAGCCAAGATGGAGGAAATTCTTGGCT
CATGTTGGGCCTGGAGCTCTGGTGGCCATTGGCTTCCTAGATCCTAGCAACTTGGAAACTGACATGCAAG
CTGGAGCTGACTTCAAGTATGAGCTTCTGTGGGTCATCTTAGTTGGGATGGTCTTTGCACTTCTGATCCA
AACATTAGCTGCCAACCTTGGAGTGAAAACAGGAAGGCACCTTGCTGAACTGTGCAGGGAAGAGTACCCG
CACTATGTCAACATTTTCTTATGGATCATTGCGGAGTTGGCGGTGATTTCTGATGACATTCCTGAAGTGT
TGGGCACAGCTTTTGCGTTCAACATATTGCTTAAGATTCCAGTGTGGGCTGGAGTTATTCTCACAGTGTT
CAGCACCCTCTTGCTTCTTGGAGTACAGAGATTTGGGGCTCGGAAGCTGGAGTTCATCATAGCAGCATTC
ATGTTCACTATGGCAGCTTGCTTCTTCGGAGAGCTAAGCTATTTGAGGCCGTCTGCAGGAGAGGTGGTCA
AGGGCATGTTTGTCCCTTCTCTCCAAGGGAAAGGCGCTGCTGCCAATGCGATCGCACTCTTTGGCGCTAT
CATCACACCATACAACTTGTTCTTGCACTCTGCTCTGGTCCTGTCAAGGAAGACCCCACGATCAGACAAA
AGCATCAGAGCTGCTTGCAGATACTTCCTTATTGAGTGTAGTCTTGCATTCATCGTGGCTTTCCTCATAA
ATGTTTCAGTCGTTGTTGTTGCTGGATCCATTTGCAATGCGAATAATCTTTCTCCAGCTGATGCCAACAC
GTGTGGTGACCTAACTCTGCAATCCACACCTCTTTTACTCAGGAATGTTTTGGGGAGATCAAGCTCGGTG
GTGTATGCTGTTGCGCTGCTAGCTTCTGGGCAAAGCACCACTATCAGTTGCACGTTCGCTGGGCAGGTCA
TCATGCAGGGGTTTCTGGACATGAAGATGAAGAATTGGGTAAGGAACCTCATCACCCGAGTCATCGCCAT
AGCTCCTAGCCTCATCGTCTCCATTGTCAGTGGTCCCTCAGGCGCCGGCAAGCTAATCATCCTGTCATCA
ATGATCCTGTCATTTGAGCTGCCGTTCGCTCTCATCCCTCTACTCAAGTTCTGCAACAGCAGCAAGAAAG
TTGGACCCCTCAAGGAATCCATCTATACGGTGGTGATCGCGTGGATCCTGAGCTTCGCGCTCATCGTCGT
CAACACCTACTTCCTAGTGTGGACATACGTGGACTGGCTCGTCCACAACAACCTCCCCAAGTATGCCAAT
GGCCTCATCTCCGTGGTGGTGTTCGCGCTCATGGCCGCCTACCTGGTCGCCGTCGTCTACCTGACGTTCA
GGAAGGACACGGTGGCGACGTACGTGCCGGTGCCGGAGCGGGCGCAGGCGCAGGTGGAGGCCGGCGGGAC
GCCGGTGGTGGACGCCTCCGCCGCCGACGAGGACCAGCCGGCTCCGTACAGGAAGGACCTTGCCGATGCT
TCCATGGAGGCATTAAACCTCAGCAGCGGCGAGAACCTGTACTTCCAATCTGTCGACCATCATCATCATC
ATCATTGAGTTTGTAGCCTTAGACATGACTGTTCCTCAGTTCAAGTTGGGCACTTACGAGAAGACCGGTC
TTGCTAGATTCTAATCAAGAGGATGTCAGAATGCCATTTGCCTGAGAGATGCAGGCTTCATTTTTGATAC
TTTTTTATTTGTAACCTATATAGTATAGGATTTTTTTTGTCATTTTGTTTCTTCTCGTACGAGCTTGCTC
CTGATCAGCCTATCTCGCAGCTGATGAATATCTTGTGGTAGGGGTTTGGGAAAATCATTCGAGTTTGATG
TTTTTCTTGGTATTTCCCACTCCTCTTCAGAGTACAGAAGATTAAGTGAGACCTTCGTTTGTGCGGATCC
CCCACACACCATAGCTTCAAAATGTTTCTACTCCTTTTTTACTCTTCCAGATTTTCTCGGACTCCGCGCA
TCGCCGTACCACTTCAAAACACCCAAGCACAGCATACTAAATTTCCCCTCTTTCTTCCTCTAGGGTGTCG
TTAATTACCCGTACTAAAGGTTTGGAAAAGAAAAAAGAGACCGCCTCGTTTCTTTTTCTTCGTCGAAAAA
GGCAATAAAAATTTTTATCACGTTTCTTTTTCTTGAAAATTTTTTTTTTTGATTTTTTTCTCTTTCGATG
ACCTCCCATTGATATTTAAGTTAATAAACGGTCTTCAATTTCTCAAGTTTCAGTTTCATTTTTCTTGTTC
TATTACAACTTTTTTTACTTCTTGCTCATTAGAAAGAAAGCATAGCAATCTAATCTAAGGGCGGTGTTGA
CAATTAATCATCGGCATAGTATATCGGCATAGTATAATACGACAAGGTGAGGAACTAAACCATGGCCAAG
TTGACCAGTGCCGTTCCGGTGCTCACCGCGCGCGACGTCGCCGGAGCGGTCGAGTTCTGGACCGACCGGC
TCGGGTTCTCCCGGGACTTCGTGGAGGACGACTTCGCCGGTGTGGTCCGGGACGACGTGACCCTGTTCAT
CAGCGCGGTCCAGGACCAGGTGGTGCCGGACAACACCCTGGCCTGGGTGTGGGTGCGCGGCCTGGACGAG
CTGTACGCCGAGTGGTCGGAGGTCGTGTCCACGAACTTCCGGGACGCCTCCGGGCCGGCCATGACCGAGA
TCGGCGAGCAGCCGTGGGGGCGGGAGTTCGCCCTGCGCGACCCGGCCGGCAACTGCGTGCACTTCGTGGC
CGAGGAGCAGGACTGACACGTCCGACGCGGCCCGACGGGTCCGAGGCCTCGGAGATCCGTCCCCCTTTTC
CTTTGTCGATATCATGTAATTAGTTATGTCACGCTTACATTCACGCCCTCCCCCCACATCCGCTCTAACC
GAAAAGGAAGGAGTTAGACAACCTGAAGTCTAGGTCCCTATTTATTTTTTTATAGTTATGTTAGTATTAA
GAACGTTATTTATATTTCAAATTTTTCTTTTTTTTCTGTACAGACGCGTGTACGCATGTAACATTATACT
GAAAACCTTGCTTGAGAAGGTTTTGGGACGCTCGAAGGCTTTAATTTGCAAGCTGGAGACCAACATGTGA
GCAAAAGGCCAGCAAAAGGCCAGGAACCGTAAAAAGGCCGCGTTGCTGGCGTTTTTCCATAGGCTCCGCC
CCCCTGACGAGCATCACAAAAATCGACGCTCAAGTCAGAGGTGGCGAAACCCGACAGGACTATAAAGATA
CCAGGCGTTTCCCCCTGGAAGCTCCCTCGTGCGCTCTCCTGTTCCGACCCTGCCGCTTACCGGATACCTG
TCCGCCTTTCTCCCTTCGGGAAGCGTGGCGCTTTCTCATAGCTCACGCTGTAGGTATCTCAGTTCGGTGT
AGGTCGTTCGCTCCAAGCTGGGCTGTGTGCACGAACCCCCCGTTCAGCCCGACCGCTGCGCCTTATCCGG
TAACTATCGTCTTGAGTCCAACCCGGTAAGACACGACTTATCGCCACTGGCAGCAGCCACTGGTAACAGG
ATTAGCAGAGCGAGGTATGTAGGCGGTGCTACAGAGTTCTTGAAGTGGTGGCCTAACTACGGCTACACTA
GAAGAACAGTATTTGGTATCTGCGCTCTGCTGAAGCCAGTTACCTTCGGAAAAAGAGTTGGTAGCTCTTG
ATCCGGCAAACAAACCACCGCTGGTAGCGGTGGTTTTTTTGTTTGCAAGCAGCAGATTACGCGCAGAAAA
AAAGGATCTCAAGAAGATCCTTTGATCTTTTCTACGGGGTCTGACGCTCAGTGGAACGAAAACTCACGTT
AAGGGATTTTGGTCATGAGATC
Features (pLannotate 1.2.2; 10 found; start..end, strand, type, name):
      2..940     +  promoter       AOX1 promoter: Pichia pastoris AOX1; inducible promoter, regulated by methanol
    962..2596    +  CDS            NRAT1: NRAT1_ORYSJ - Experimental evidence at transcript level: Swiss-Prot protein existence level 2. Metal transporter that transports the trivalent cation aluminum (Al(3+)), but does not seem to transport divalent cations such as iron (Fe(2+)), manganese (Mg(2+)) or Cadmium (Cd(2+)). Involved in Al tolerance by taking up Al in root cells, where it is detoxified by chelation with organic acid anions and sequestration into the vacuoles. From Oryza sativa subsp. japonica (Rice).
   2648..2665    +  CDS            capTEV™ (fragment): composite tag for in vivo biotinylation, TEV protease cleavage, and 6xHis tagging
   2676..2741    +  CDS            AOX1 (fragment): ALOX1_KOMPC - Experimental evidence at protein level: Swiss-Prot protein existence level 1. Major isoform of alcohol oxidase, which catalyzes the oxidation of methanol to formaldehyde and hydrogen peroxide, the first step in the methanol utilization pathway of methylotrophic yeasts. From Komagataella phaffii (strain ATCC 76273 / CBS 7435 / CECT 11047 / NRRL Y-11430 / Wegner 21-1) (Yeast) (Pichia pastoris).
   2745..2991    +  terminator     AOX1 terminator: Pichia pastoris AOX1; transcription terminator for AOX1
   3012..3419    +  promoter       TEF1 promoter: S. cerevisiae TEF1; promoter for EF-1α
   3426..3473    +  promoter       EM7 promoter: synthetic bacterial promoter&nbsp
   3492..3866    +  CDS            BleoR: antibiotic-binding protein; Sh ble from Streptoalloteichus hindustanus; confers resistance to bleomycin, phleomycin, and Zeocin™
   3932..4179    +  terminator     CYC1 terminator: S. cerevisiae CYC1; transcription terminator for CYC1
   4254..4842    -  rep_origin     ori: high-copy-number ColE1/pMB1/pBR322/pUC origin of replication
