[The description below was written by a language model from this plasmid's Addgene catalogue record and pLannotate feature annotations shown in this document.]
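Description:
OsNRAT-uPIC is a yeast expression plasmid built on the pPICZc backbone for producing the rice (Oryza sativa) metal transporter NRAT1 in the methylotrophic yeast Pichia pastoris (Komagataella phaffii). The sequenced construct is about 4.9 kb. It is maintained in E. coli through a high-copy ColE1/pUC-type origin. Selection uses a single Sh ble (BleoR) gene conferring resistance to Zeocin. This marker sits behind tandem promoters, the S. cerevisiae TEF1 promoter for expression in yeast and the synthetic bacterial EM7 promoter for expression in E. coli, and it ends at the CYC1 terminator. The same cassette therefore serves for selection in both hosts. No yeast replication origin is annotated, which is consistent with the usual use of pPICZ-type vectors as integrating plasmids, although the record does not describe how the plasmid is introduced or integrated.

The payload is the NRAT1 coding sequence placed directly downstream of the methanol-inducible AOX1 promoter and followed by the AOX1 transcription terminator. A short stretch of AOX1 coding sequence before the terminator is residual 3' AOX1 locus sequence. NRAT1 is annotated as a transporter of trivalent aluminium, rather than divalent cations, that contributes to aluminium tolerance in rice root cells. Just after the insert, a short fragment matching a composite TEV/6xHis tag is detected. This suggests a C-terminal affinity tag, probably a polyhistidine stretch, but the catalogue entry lists no tag and the exact tag architecture is not stated. The stated purpose is simply protein expression, and the design suits methanol-induced overproduction of this membrane protein in Pichia. The record gives no further downstream applications.
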