Addgene plasmid #117866: OsNRAT-uPIC
Purpose: protein expression
Depositing lab: Geoffrey Chang. Depositing organization: University of California, San Diego (UCSD).
Backbone
  Vector backbone: pPICZc
  Backbone size w/o insert (bp): 3329
  Vector type: Yeast Expression
Growth in bacteria
  Bacterial resistance: Bleocin (Zeocin), 50 μg/mL
  Growth temperature: 37°C
  Growth strain: DH5alpha
  Copy number: High Copy
Gene/Insert
  Gene/Insert name: OsNRAT-uPIC
  Species: Oryza sativa
  Promoter: AOX
  Cloning method: Unknown
  Sequencing primers: 5′ GACTGGTTCCAATTGACAAGC; 3′ GCAAATGGCATTCTGACATCC
Terms and licenses: Academic/Nonprofit Terms; Industry Terms: Not Available to Industry
How to cite: OsNRAT-uPIC was a gift from Geoffrey Chang (Addgene plasmid # 117866 ; http://n2t.net/addgene:117866 ; RRID:Addgene_117866)
