>Addgene plasmid #117866 | OsNRAT-uPIC | depositor partial sequence | sequence record 222679 | insert sequence
ATGGAAGGGACTGGTGAGATGAGAGAGGTTGGACGAGAAACTCTCCATGGAGGTGTGGTGCAGAGTGTTA
GTGAGACTGATGAGTACAAAGAAAAGACTATTGACAGTGAAAAAGATGGGCAGTTTCGGGTGCAGCCAAG
ATGGAGGAAATTCTTGGCTCATGTTGGGCCTGGAGCTCTGGTGGCCATTGGCTTCCTAGATCCTAGCAAC
TTGGAAACTGACATGCAAGCTGGAGCTGACTTCAAGTATGAGCTTCTGTGGGTCATCTTAGTTGGGATGG
TCTTTGCACTTCTGATCCAAACATTAGCTGCCAACCTTGGAGTGAAAACAGGAAGGCACCTTGCTGAACT
GTGCAGGGAAGAGTACCCGCACTATGTCAACATTTTCTTATGGATCATTGCGGAGTTGGCGGTGATTTCT
GATGACATTCCTGAAGTGTTGGGCACAGCTTTTGCGTTCAACATATTGCTTAAGATTCCAGTGTGGGCTG
GAGTTATTCTCACAGTGTTCAGCACCCTCTTGCTTCTTGGAGTACAGAGATTTGGGGCTCGGAAGCTGGA
GTTCATCATAGCAGCATTCATGTTCACTATGGCAGCTTGCTTCTTCGGAGAGCTAAGCTATTTGAGGCCG
TCTGCAGGAGAGGTGGTCAAGGGCATGTTTGTCCCTTCTCTCCAAGGGAAAGGCGCTGCTGCCAATGCGA
TCGCACTCTTTGGCGCTATCATCACACCATACAACTTGTTCTTGCACTCTGCTCTGGTCCTGTCAAGGAA
GACCCCACGATCAGACAAAAGCATCAGAGCTGCTTGCAGATACTTCCTTATTGAGTGTAGTCTTGCATTC
ATCGTGGCTTTCCTCATAAATGTTTCAGTCGTTGTTGTTGCTGGATCCATTTGCAATGCGAATAATCTTT
CTCCAGCTGATGCCAACACGTGTGGTGACCTAACTCTGCAATCCACACCTCTTTTACTCAGGAATGTTTT
GGGGAGATCAAGCTCGGTGGTGTATGCTGTTGCGCTGCTAGCTTCTGGGCAAAGCACCACTATCAGTTGC
ACGTTCGCTGGGCAGGTCATCATGCAGGGGTTTCTGGACATGAAGATGAAGAATTGGGTAAGGAACCTCA
TCACCCGAGTCATCGCCATAGCTCCTAGCCTCATCGTCTCCATTGTCAGTGGTCCCTCAGGCGCCGGCAA
GCTAATCATCCTGTCATCAATGATCCTGTCATTTGAGCTGCCGTTCGCTCTCATCCCTCTACTCAAGTTC
TGCAACAGCAGCAAGAAAGTTGGACCCCTCAAGGAATCCATCTATACGGTGGTGATCGCGTGGATCCTGA
GCTTCGCGCTCATCGTCGTCAACACCTACTTCCTAGTGTGGACATACGTGGACTGGCTCGTCCACAACAA
CCTCCCCAAGTATGCCAATGGCCTCATCTCCGTGGTGGTGTTCGCGCTCATGGCCGCCTACCTGGTCGCC
GTCGTCTACCTGACGTTCAGGAAGGACACGGTGGCGACGTACGTGCCGGTGCCGGAGCGGGCGCAGGCGC
AGGTGGAGGCCGGCGGGACGCCGGTGGTGGACGCCTCCGCCGCCGACGAGGACCAGCCGGCTCCGTACAG
GAAGGACCTTGCCGATGCTTCCATGGAGTAG
